>Addgene plasmid #210180 | pRH3180 | addgene full sequence | sequence record 415836 | Addgene NGS Result
GGCCGCTGCTTGGCGGTCGAGTTTATCATTATCAATACTGCCATTTCAAAGAATACGTAAATAATTAATA
GTAGTGATTTTCCTAACTTTATTTAGTCAAAAAATTAGCCTTTTAATTCTGCTGTAACCCGTACATGCCC
AAAATAGGGGGCGGGTTACACAGAATATATAACATCGTAGGTGTCTGGGTGAACAGTTTATTCCTGGCAT
CCACTAAATATAATGGAGCCCGCTTTTTAAGCTGGCATCCAGAAAAAAAAAGAATCCCAGCACCAAAATA
TTGTTTTCTTCACCAACCATCAGTTCATAGGTCCATTCTCTTAGCGCAACTACAGAGAACAGGGGCACAA
ACAGGCAAAAAACGGGCACAACCTCAATGGAGTGATGCAACCTGCCTGGAGTAAATGATGACACAAGGCA
ATTGACCCACGCATGTATCTATCTCATTTTCTTACACCTTCTATTACCTTCTGCTCTCTCTGATTTGGAA
AAAGCTGAAAAAAAAGGTTGAAACCAGTTCCCTGAAATTATTCCCCTACTTGACTAATAAGTATATAAAG
ACGGTAGGTATTGATTGTAATTCTGTAAATCTATTTCTTAAACTTCTTAAATTCTACTTTTATAGTTAGT
CTTTTTTTTAGTTTTAAAACACCAAGAACTTAGTTTCGACGGATCTGCAGGAATTCGATATCAAGCTTAT
CGATACCGTCGACCTCGAGATGTCAATTACGAAGACTGAACTGGACGGTATATTGCCATTGGTGGCCAGA
GGTAAAGTTAGAGACATATATGAGGTAGACGCTGGTACGTTGCTGTTTGTTGCTACGGATCGTATCTCTG
CATATGACGTTATTATGGAAAACAGCATTCCTGAAAAGAGGATCCTATTGACCAAACTGTCAGAGTTCTG
GTTCAAGTTCCTGTCCAACGATGTTCGTAATCATTTGGTCGACATCGCCCCAGGTAAGACTATTTTCGAT
TATCTACCTGCAAAATTGAGCGAACCAAAGTACAAAACGCAACTAGAAGACCGCTCTCTATTGGTTCACA
AACATAAACTAATTCCATTGGAAGTAATTGTCAGAGGCTACATCACCGGATCTGCTTGGAAAGAGTACGT
AAAAACAGGTACTGTGCATGGTTTGAAACAACCTCAAGGACTTAAAGAATCTCAAGAGTTCCCAGAACCA
ATCTTCACCCCATCGACCAAGGCTGAACAAGGTGAACATGACGAAAACATCTCTCCTGCCCAGGCCGCTG
AGCTGGTGGGTGAAGATTTGTCACGTAGAGTGGCAGAACTGGCTGTAAAACTGTACTCCAAGTGCAAAGA
TTATGCTAAGGAGAAGGGCATCATCATCGCAGACACTAAATTCGAATTCGGTATTGACGAAAAGACCAAT
GAAATTATTCTAGTGGACGAGGTGCTAACGCCAGACTCCTCTAGATTCTGGAACGGTGCCTCTTATAAGG
TAGGAGAATCCCAAGATTCTTACGATAAGCAATTTTTAAGAGACTGGCTTACTGCTAATAAGTTGAACGG
TGTTAACGGCGTCAAAATGCCCCAAGACATTGTCGACAGGACAAGGGCCAAATATATAGAGGCTTATGAA
ACATTGACAGGGTCTAAATGGTCTCACGGTCGACGGATCCCCGGGTTAATTAACAGTAAAGGAGAAGAAC
TTTTCACTGGAGTTGTCCCAATTCTTGTTGAATTAGATGGTGATGTTAATGGGCACAAATTTTCTGTCAG
TGGAGAGGGTGAAGGTGATGCAACATACGGAAAACTTACCCTTAAATTTATTTGCACTACTGGAAAACTA
CCTGTTCCATGGCCAACACTTGTCACTACTTTCACTTATGGTGTTCAATGCTTTTCAAGATACCCAGATC
ATATGAAACGGCATGACTTTTTCAAGAGTGCCATGCCCGAAGGTTATGTACAGGAAAGAACTATATTTTT
CAAAGATGACGGGAACTACAAGACACGTGCTGAAGTCAAGTTTGAAGGTGATACCCTTGTTAATAGAATC
GAGTTAAAAGGTATTGATTTTAAAGAAGATGGAAACATTCTTGGACACAAATTGGAATACAACTATAACT
CACACAATGTATACATCATGGCAGACAAACAAAAGAATGGAATCAAAGTTAACTTCAAAATTAGACACAA
CATTGAAGATGGAAGCGTTCAACTAGCAGACCATTATCAACAAAATACTCCAATTGGCGATGGCCCTGTC
CTTTTACCAGACAACCATTACCTGTCCACACAATCTGCCCTTTCGAAAGATCCCAACGAAAAGAGAGACC
ACATGGTCCTTCTTGAGTTTGTAACAGCTGCTGGGATTACACATGGCATGGATGAACTATACAAATAGGG
CGCGCCACTTCTAAATAAGCGAATTTCTTATGATTTATGATTTTTATTATTAAATAAGTTATAAAAAAAA
TAAGTGTATACAAATTTTAAAGTGACTCTTAGGTTTTAAAACGAAAATTCTTATTCTTGAGTAACTCTTT
CCTGTAGGTCAGGTTGCTTTCTCAGGTATAGTATGAGGTCGCTCTTATTGACCACACCTCTACCGGCAGC
CCTATAGTGAGTCGTATTACGCGCGCTCACTGGCCGTCGTTTTACAACGTCGTGACTGGGAAAACCCTGG
CGTTACCCAACTTAATCGCCTTGCAGCACATCCCCCTTTCGCCAGCTGGCGTAATAGCGAAGAGGCCCGC
ACCGATCGCCCTTCCCAACAGTTGCGCAGCCTGAATGGCGAATGG
[124 nt withheld, positions 2776-2899]
C
[91 nt withheld, positions 2901-2991]
A
[49 nt withheld, positions 2993-3041]
CCTTTGACGTTGGAGTCCACGTTCTTT
[37 nt withheld, positions 3069-3105]
ACCCTATCTCGGTCTATTCTTTTGATTTATAAGGGATTTTGCCGATTTCGGCCTATTGGTTAAAAAATGA
GCTGATTTAACAAAAATTTAACGCGAATTTTAACAAAATATTAACGCTTACAATTTCCTGATGCGGTATT
TTCTCCTTACGCATCTGTGCGGTATTTCACACCGCATAGATCTTATGTATGAAATTCTTAAAAAAGGACA
CCTGTAAGCGTTGATTTCTATGTATGAAGTCCACATTTGATGTAATCATAACAAAGCCTAAAAAATAGGT
ATATCATTTTATAATTATTTGCTGTACAAGTATATCAATAAACTTATATATTACTTGTTTTCTAGATAAG
CTTCGTAACCGACAGTTTCTAACTTTTGTGCTTTGACAAGAACTTCTTCTTCTTGCTTTAATAAAAACTG
TTCCATTTTCGTTGTATAACTTGAATCATAAGCGCCAAGCAGTCTGACAGCCAACAGCGCAGCGTTCGTA
CTATTATTAATAGCGACGGTAGCTACTGGAACACCTCTAGGCATTTGCACAATTGAATGTAAAGAATCTA
CTCCATCTAGACAAGAACCTTTTACGGGCACACCGATGACAGGAAGTGGTGTCATTGCAGCCACCATACC
TGGCAAGTGAGCAGCCCCACCAGCTCCAGCGATAATTGTTTTAATTCCACGCTTGCTTGCGGAAATAGCA
TATGCTGACATCCTATGTGGAGTTCTATGAGCAGAGACTATTGTCACTTCAAATGGAACGCCAAAATCTT
TTAAAACCGCACATGCGGCAGACATTACCGGCAAGTCAGAGTCTGATCCCATGATGATTCCAACCAATGG
TTTGACCATTGCTTCCAAGTCCAACTTTTGAGCGACAGAGATTTTGATTGGAATATCAGTTCTACCTGTA
ATGTAGTTCAGCCTTTGTTCACATTCCGCCATACTGGAGGCAATAATATTTATGTGACCTACTTTTCTGT
TAGGTCTAGACTCTTTTCCATATAAGTACACTGAGGAACCTGGAGTCGCCAATGCTCTTTCGCAAGTTTC
TAGCTCTTTATCTTTTGTATGTTTGTCTCCAAGAACATTTAGCATAATGGCGTTCGTTGTAATGGTGGAG
AAAGATGTGAAATTCTTTGGCATTGGCAAATCCAATATTGATCTCAAATGAGCTTCAAATTGAGAAGTGA
CGCAAGCATCAATGGTATAATGTCCAGAGTTGTGAGGCCTTGGGGCAATTTCGTTAATAAGCAATTCCCC
TGTTTCTAAATAGAACATTTCCACACCAAATATACCACAACCGGGAAAAGATTTGATTGCATTTTCTGCC
AACAACTTCGCCTTAAGTTGAACGGAGTCCGGAACTCTAGCAGGCGCATAACATAAGTCACAAATATTGT
CCTTGTGGATAGTCTCTACAATTGGGTAAGAAAACACTAAACCGTTAACAGACCTCACAATCATGACTGC
TAATTCTTTAGTAAATGGTGCCCATTTTTCGGCGTACAAAGGACGATCCTTCAGTACTTCCAAAGCTTCC
GGAATCATTTCCTTATTCTTTACAACGAAGTTACCTCTTCCATCGTATGCCAAAGTCCTCGACTTCAAGA
CGAATGGAAAACCCAAATCTCTTCCAACATTCAATAGGGACGTCTCACTGGCTTGTTCCACAGGAACACT
TTGGGTAACTGCTATACCATTTTTGATTAAATGCTCTTTTTGAATATATTTGTCTTGTATCAATCTGATT
GTTTCTGGAGAAGGGTAAATTTTTAATTTGGGATGTTTTACTTGAAGATTCTTTAGTGTAGGAACATCAA
CATGCTCAATCTCAATCGTTAGCACATCACATTTTTCAGCTAGTTTTTCGATATCAAGAGGATTGGAAAA
GGAGCCATTAACGTGGTCATTGGAGTTGCTTATTTGTTTGGCAGGAGAATTTTCAGCATCTAGTATTACC
GTCTTAATGTTGAGCCTGTTTGCTGCCTCAACAATCATACGTCCCAATTGTCCCCCTCCTAATATACCAA
CTGTTCTAGAATCCATACTTGATTGTTTTGTCCGATTTTCTTGTTTTTCTTGATTGTTATAGTAGGATGT
ACTTAGAAGAGAGATCCAACGATTTTACGCACCAATTTATACATGAAATGCTCCATAATATTGTCCATTT
AGTTCTTAATAAAAGGTCAGCAAGAGTCAATCACTTAGTATTACCCGGTTCGTAGCCATGCAACAAGAGT
CATTTGTCAGCATAGCTGTAATAATCAATCATGACGTAAGAAATGTATCATAATTAAAAGTTGTTAAAGA
TGTCAGTGTTATGTTGGTGTTACAAAATTCTCGGCTTCTCACTAATATTTAATATCTCTTAAATTTTATC
TGTCTTTGATTCTTTTAAGAAAAGTTATGTATTATTCAAGAATTAATTCAGATCTATTCTTTTGATTTAT
AAGGGATTTTGCCGATTTCGGCCTATTGGTTAAAAAATGAGCTGATTTAACAAAAATTTAACGCGAATTT
TAACAAAATATTAACGCTTACAATTTCCTGATGCGGTATTTTCTCCTTACGCATCTGTGCGGTATTTCAC
ACCGCATATGGTGCACTCTCAGTACAATCTGCTCTGATGCCGCATAGTTAAGCCAGCCCCGACACCCGCC
AACACCCGCTGACGCGCCCTGACGGGCTTGTCTGCTCCCGGCATCCGCTTACAGACAAGCTGTGACCGTC
TCCGGGAGCTGCATGTGTCAGAGGTTTTCACCGTCATCACCGAAACGCGCGAGACGAAAGGGCCTCGTGA
TACGCCTATTTTTATAGGTTAATGTCATGATCTTTTTGTGTGGTGCCCTCCTCCTTGTCAATATTAATGT
TAAAGTGCAATTCTTTTTCCTTATCACGTTGAGCCATTAGTATCAATTTGCTTACCTGTATTCCTTTACA
TCCTCCTTTTTCTCCTTCTTGATAAATGTATGTAGATTGCGTATATAGTTTCGTCTACCCTATGAACATA
TTCCATTTTGTAATTTCGTGTCGTTTCTATTATGAATTTCATTTATAAAGTTTATGTACAAATATCATAA
AAAAAGAGAATCTTTTTAAGCAAGGATTTTCTTAACTTCTTCGGCGACAGCATCACCGACTTCGGTGGTA
CTGTTGGAACCACCTAAATCACCAGTTCTGATACCTGCATCCAAAACCTTTTTAACTGCATCTTCAATGG
CCTTACCTTCTTCAGGCAAGTTCAATGACAATTTCAACATCATTGCAGCAGACAAGATAGTGGCGATAGG
GTTGACCTTATTCTTTGGCAAATCTGGAGCAGAACCGTGGCATGGTTCGTACAAACCAAATGCGGTGTTC
TTGTCTGGCAAAGAGGCCAAGGACGCAGATGGCAACAAACCCAAGGAACCTGGGATAACGGAGGCTTCAT
CGGAGATGATATCACCAAACATGTTGCTGGTGATTATAATACCATTTAGGTGGGTTGGGTTCTTAACTAG
GATCATGGCGGCAGAATCAATCAATTGATGTTGAACCTTCAATGTAGGGAATTCGTTCTTGATGGTTTCC
TCCACAGTTTTTCTCCATAATCTTGAAGAGGCCAAAACATTAGCTTTATCCAAGGACCAAATAGGCAATG
GTGGCTCATGTTGTAGGGCCATGAAAGCGGCCATTCTTGTGATTCTTTGCACTTCTGGAACGGTGTATTG
TTCACTATCCCAAGCGACACCATCACCATCGTCTTCCTTTCTCTTACCAAAGTAAATACCTCCCACTAAT
TCTCTGACAACAACGAAGTCAGTACCTTTAGCAAATTGTGGCTTGATTGGAGATAAGTCTAAAAGAGAGT
CGGATGCAAAGTTACATGGTCTTAAGTTGGCGTACAATTGAAGTTCTTTACGGATTTTTAGTAAACCTTG
TTCAGGTCTAACACTACCGGTACCCCATTTAGGACCACCCACAGCACCTAACAAAACGGCATCAGCCTTC
TTGGAGGCTTCCAGCGCCTCATCTGGAAGTGGAACACCTGTAGCATCGATAGCAGCACCACCAATTAAAT
GATTTTCGAAATCGAACTTGACATTGGAACGAACATCAGAAATAGCTTTAAGAACCTTAATGGCTTCGGC
TGTGATTTCTTGACCAACGTGGTCACCTGGCAAAACGACGATCTTCTTAGGGGCAGACATTAGAATGGTA
TATCCTTGAAATATATATATATATATTGCTGAAATGTAAAAGGTAAGAAAAGTTAGAAAGTAAGACGATT
GCTAACCACCTATTGGAAAAAACAATAGGTCCTTAAATAATATTGTCAACTTCAAGTATTGTGATGCAAG
CATTTAGTCATGAACGCTTCTCTATTCTATATGAAAAGCCGGTTCCGGCGCTCTCACCTTTCCTTTTTCT
CCCAATTTTTCAGTTGAAAAAGGTATATGCGTCAGGCGACCTCTGAAATTAACAAAAAATTTCCAGTCAT
CGAATTTGATTCTGTGCGATAGCGCCCCTGTGTGTTCTCGTTATGTTGAGGAAAAAAATAATGGTTGCTA
AGAGATTCGAACTCTTGCATCTTACGATACCTGAGTATTCCCACAGTTAACTGCGGTCAAGATATTTCTT
GAATCAGGCGCCTTAGACCGCTCGGCCAAACAACCAATTACTTGTTGAGAAATAGAGTATAATTATCCTA
TAAATATAACGTTTTTGAACACACATGAACAAGGAAGTACAGGAGACGTCAGGTGGCACTTTTCGGGGAA
ATGTGCGCGGAACCCCTATTTGTTTATTTTTCTAAATACATTCAAATATGTATCCGCTCATGAGACAATA
ACCCTGATAAATGCTTCAATAATATTGAAAAAGGAAGAGTATGAGTATTCAACATTTCCGTGTCGCCCTT
ATTCCCTTTTTTGCGGCATTTTGCCTTCCTGTTTTTGCTCACCCAGAAACGCTGGTGAAAGTAAAAGATG
CTGAAGATCAGTTGGGTGCACGAGTGGGTTACATCGAACTGGATCTCAACAGCGGTAAGATCCTTGAGAG
TTTTCGCCCCGAAGAACGTTTTCCAATGATGAGCACTTTTAAAGTTCTGCTATGTGGCGCGGTATTATCC
CGTATTGACGCCGGGCAAGAGCAACTCGGTCGCCGCATACACTATTCTCAGAATGACTTGGTTGAGTACT
CACCAGTCACAGAAAAGCATCTTACGGATGGCATGACAGTAAGAGAATTATGCAGTGCTGCCATAACCAT
GAGTGATAACACTGCGGCCAACTTACTTCTGACAACGATCGGAGGACCGAAGGAGCTAACCGCTTTTTTG
CACAACATGGGGGATCATGTAACTCGCCTTGATCGTTGGGAACCGGAGCTGAATGAAGCCATACCAAACG
ACGAGCGTGACACCACGATGCCTGTAGCAATGGCAACAACGTTGCGCAAACTATTAACTGGCGAACTACT
TACTCTAGCTTCCCGGCAACAATTAATAGACTGGATGGAGGCGGATAAAGTTGCAGGACCACTTCTGCGC
TCGGCCCTTCCGGCTGGCTGGTTTATTGCTGATAAATCTGGAGCCGGTGAGCGTGGGTCTCGCGGTATCA
TTGCAGCACTGGGGCCAGATGGTAAGCCCTCCCGTATCGTAGTTATCTACACGACGGGGAGTCAGGCAAC
TATGGATGAACGAAATAGACAGATCGCTGAGATAGGTGCCTCACTGATTAAGCATTGGTAACTGTCAGAC
CAAGTTTACTCATATATACTTTAGATTGATTTAAAACTTCATTTTTAATTTAAAAGGATCTAGGTGAAGA
TCCTTTTTGATAATCTCATGACCAAAATCCCTTAACGTGAGTTTTCGTTCCACTGAGCGTCAGACCCCGT
AGAAAAGATCAAAGGATCTTCTTGAGATCCTTTTTTTCTGCGCGTAATCTGCTGCTTGCAAACAAAAAAA
CCACCGCTACCAGCGGTGGTTTGTTTGCCGGATCAAGAGCTACCAACTCTTTTTCCGAAGGTAACTGGCT
TCAGCAGAGCGCAGATACCAAATACTGTTCTTCTAGTGTAGCCGTAGTTAGGCCACCACTTCAAGAACTC
TGTAGCACCGCCTACATACCTCGCTCTGCTAATCCTGTTACCAGTGGCTGCTGCCAGTGGCGATAAGTCG
TGTCTTACCGGGTTGGACTCAAGACGATAGTTACCGGATAAGGCGCAGCGGTCGGGCTGAACGGGGGGTT
CGTGCACACAGCCCAGCTTGGAGCGAACGACCTACACCGAACTGAGATACCTACAGCGTGAGCTATGAGA
AAGCGCCACGCTTCCCGAAGGGAGAAAGGCGGACAGGTATCCGGTAAGCGGCAGGGTCGGAACAGGAGAG
CGCACGAGGGAGCTTCCAGGGGGAAACGCCTGGTATCTTTATAGTCCTGTCGGGTTTCGCCACCTCTGAC
TTGAGCGTCGATTTTTGTGATGCTCGTCAGGGGGGCGGAGCCTATGGAAAAACGCCAGCAACGCGGCCTT
TTTACGGTTCCTGGCCTTTTGCTGGCCTTTTGCTCACATGTTCTTTCCTGCGTTATCCCCTGATTCTGTG
GATAACCGTATTACCGCCTTTGAGTGAGCTGATACCGCTCGCCGCAGCCGAACGACCGAGCGCAGCGAGT
CAGTGAGCGAGGAAGCGGAAGAGCGCCCAATACGCAAACCGCCTCTCCCCGCGCGTTGGCCGATTCATTA
ATGCAGCTGGCACGACAGGTTTCCCGACTGGAAAGCGGGCAGTGAGCGCAACGCAATTAATGTGAGTTAG
CTCACTCATTAGGCACCCCAGGCTTTACACTTTATGCTTCCGGCTCGTATGTTGTGTGGAATTGTGAGCG
GATAACAATTTCACACAGGAAACAGCTATGACCATGATTACGCCAAGCGCGCAATTAACCCTCACTAAAG
GGAACAAAAGCTGGAGCTCCACCGCGGTGGC
Features (pLannotate 1.2.2; 25 found; start..end, strand, type, name):
     26..669     +  promoter       GAP promoter: S. cerevisiae TDH3; promoter for glyceraldehyde-3-phosphate dehydrogenase
    675..719     +  misc_feature   MCS (fragment): pBluescript multiple cloning site
    720..1637    +  CDS            ADE1: PUR7_YEAST - Experimental evidence at protein level: Swiss-Prot protein existence level 1. From Saccharomyces cerevisiae (strain ATCC 204508 / S288c) (Baker's yeast).
   1665..2378    +  CDS            GFP: Aequoria victoria green fluorescent protein
   2399..2586    +  terminator     ADH1 terminator: S. cerevisiae ADH1; transcription terminator for the S. cerevisiae alcohol dehydrogenase 1 (ADH1) gene
   2591..2609    -  promoter       T7 promoter: promoter for bacteriophage T7 RNA polymerase
   2617..2772    +  CDS            lacZα (fragment): LacZα fragment of β-galactosidase; lacZ fragment
   2776..3204    +  rep_origin     f1 ori (sequence partly withheld): f1 bacteriophage origin of replication; arrow indicates direction of (+) strand synthesis
   3232..3283    -  misc_feature   bom (fragment): basis of mobility region from pBR322
   3439..5151    -  CDS            ADE2: PUR6_YEAST - Experimental evidence at protein level: Swiss-Prot protein existence level 1. From Saccharomyces cerevisiae (strain ATCC 204508 / S288c) (Baker's yeast).
   5152..5527    -  promoter       ADE2 promoter: S. cerevisiae ADE2
   5538..5651    +  rep_origin     f1 ori (fragment): f1 bacteriophage origin of replication; arrow indicates direction of (+) strand synthesis
   5652..5751    -  misc_feature   bom (fragment): basis of mobility region from pBR322
   5853..5888    -  CDS            rop (fragment): Rop protein, which maintains plasmids at low copy number; rop
   6201..7295    -  CDS            LEU2: 3-isopropylmalate dehydrogenase, required for leucine biosynthesis; S. cerevisiae LEU2; yeast auxotrophic marker
   7296..7703    -  promoter       LEU2 promoter: S. cerevisiae LEU2
   7871..7975    +  promoter       AmpR promoter: bla
   7976..8836    +  CDS            AmpR: β-lactamase; bla; confers resistance to ampicillin, carbenicillin, and related antibiotics
   9007..9595    +  rep_origin     ori: high-copy-number ColE1/pMB1/pBR322/pUC origin of replication
   9778..9870    +  CDS            lacI (fragment): lac repressor; lacI; The lac repressor binds to the lac operator to inhibit transcription in E. coli. This inhibition can be relieved by adding lactose or isopropyl-β-D-thiogalactopyranoside (IPTG).
   9883..9904    +  protein_bind   CAP binding site: CAP binding activates transcription in the presence of cAMP. E. coli catabolite activator protein
   9919..9949    +  promoter       lac promoter: promoter for the E. coli lac operon
   9957..9973    +  protein_bind   lac operator: The lac repressor binds to the lac operator to inhibit transcription in E. coli. This inhibition can be relieved by adding lactose or isopropyl-β-D-thiogalactopyranoside (IPTG). lac repressor encoded by lacI
  10018..10036   +  promoter       T3 promoter: promoter for bacteriophage T3 RNA polymerase
  10049..7       +  misc_feature   MCS (fragment) (across the origin): pBluescript multiple cloning site
