[The description below was written by a language model from this plasmid's Addgene catalogue record and pLannotate feature annotations shown in this document.]
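Description:
pRH3180 is a 10,066-nt yeast integrating plasmid (YIp) for Saccharomyces cerevisiae, built by Gibson cloning on the pRH3022 backbone. It is maintained in E. coli as a high-copy plasmid through a ColE1/pUC-type origin and ampicillin resistance (bla). The feature table shows no yeast replication origin or centromere, consistent with the YIp designation: the plasmid must integrate into the genome to be stably inherited. It carries two yeast biosynthetic markers with their native promoters, ADE2 and LEU2. These can provide selection in auxotrophic strains and homology for chromosomal targeting, although the record does not state which locus is the intended integration site. Remnants of a pBluescript-type scaffold are also annotated, including an f1 origin, lacZα and lac promoter/operator elements, flanking T3 and T7 promoters, and small bom and rop fragments. None of these plays a role in the yeast expression function.

The payload is a single expression cassette in which the strong constitutive TDH3 (GAP) promoter drives the yeast ADE1 coding sequence carrying a G54R substitution. This sequence is followed by a GFP coding sequence, described in the catalogue name as an ade1-G54R-GFP fusion, and the cassette ends with the ADH1 terminator. ADE1 encodes an enzyme of purine biosynthesis. According to the record, the construct belongs to a set of protein quality control substrates and matched controls from a study of functional-but-degraded proteins. The GFP tag would allow steady-state levels and turnover of the mutant protein to be followed by fluorescence or immunodetection. The catalogue's Entrez link points to ADE2, which corresponds to the marker rather than to the ADE1-derived insert.
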