Addgene plasmid #210180: pRH3180
Purpose: Protein quality control substrate and associated control YIp ADE2-LEU2 pTDH3::ade1-G54R-GFP::tADH1
Depositing lab: Randy Hampton. Depositing organization: University of California, San Diego (UCSD). Publication: Exploring the "misfolding problem" by systematic discovery and analysis of functional-but-degraded proteins. Flagg MP, Lam B, Lam DK, Le TM, Kao A, Slaiwa YI, Hampton RY. Mol Biol Cell. 2023 Dec 1;34(13):ar125. doi: 10.1091/mbc.E23-06-0248. Epub 2023 Sep 20. PubMed 37729018.
Backbone
  Vector backbone: pRH3022
  Vector type: Yeast Expression
Growth in bacteria
  Bacterial resistance: Ampicillin, 100 μg/mL
  Growth temperature: 37°C
  Growth strain: DH5alpha
  Copy number: High Copy
Gene/Insert
  Gene/Insert name: YIp ADE2-LEU2 pTDH3::ade1-G54R-GFP::tADH1
  Species: S. cerevisiae (budding yeast)
  Mutation: G54R
  Entrez Gene: ADE2 (a.k.a. YOR128C)
  Cloning method: Gibson Cloning
Terms and licenses: Academic/Nonprofit Terms; Industry Terms: Not Available to Industry
How to cite: pRH3180 was a gift from Randy Hampton (Addgene plasmid # 210180 ; http://n2t.net/addgene:210180 ; RRID:Addgene_210180)
